>Addgene plasmid #75033 | pAAV CD68-hM4D(Gi)-mCherry | depositor full sequence | sequence record 156216 | Full plasmid sequence
AGAACGTTTTCCAATGATGAGCACTTTTAAAGTTCTGCTATGTGGCGCGGTATTATCCCGTATTGACGCC
GGGCAAGAGCAACTCGGTCGCCGCATACACTATTCTCAGAATGACTTGGTTGAGTACTCACCAGTCACAG
AAAAGCATCTTACGGATGGCATGACAGTAAGAGAATTATGCAGTGCTGCCATAACCATGAGTGATAACAC
TGCGGCCAACTTACTTCTGACAACGATCGGAGGACCGAAGGAGCTAACCGCTTTTTTGCACAACATGGGG
GATCATGTAACTCGCCTTGATCGTTGGGAACCGGAGCTGAATGAAGCCATACCAAACGACGAGCGTGACA
CCACGATGCCTGTAGCAATGGCAACAACGTTGCGCAAACTATTAACTGGCGAACTACTTACTCTAGCTTC
CCGGCAACAATTAATAGACTGGATGGAGGCGGATAAAGTTGCAGGACCACTTCTGCGCTCGGCCCTTCCG
GCTGGCTGGTTTATTGCTGATAAATCTGGAGCCGGTGAGCGTGGGTCTCGCGGTATCATTGCAGCACTGG
GGCCAGATGGTAAGCCCTCCCGTATCGTAGTTATCTACACGACGGGGAGTCAGGCAACTATGGATGAACG
AAATAGACAGATCGCTGAGATAGGTGCCTCACTGATTAAGCATTGGTAACTGTCAGACCAAGTTTACTCA
TATATACTTTAGATTGATTTAAAACTTCATTTTTAATTTAAAAGGATCTAGGTGAAGATCCTTTTTGATA
ATCTCATGACCAAAATCCCTTAACGTGAGTTTTCGTTCCACTGAGCGTCAGACCCCGTAGAAAAGATCAA
AGGATCTTCTTGAGATCCTTTTTTTCTGCGCGTAATCTGCTGCTTGCAAACAAAAAAACCACCGCTACCA
GCGGTGGTTTGTTTGCCGGATCAAGAGCTACCAACTCTTTTTCCGAAGGTAACTGGCTTCAGCAGAGCGC
AGATACCAAATACTGTCCTTCTAGTGTAGCCGTAGTTAGGCCACCACTTCAAGAACTCTGTAGCACCGCC
TACATACCTCGCTCTGCTAATCCTGTTACCAGTGGCTGCTGCCAGTGGCGATAAGTCGTGTCTTACCGGG
TTGGACTCAAGACGATAGTTACCGGATAAGGCGCAGCGGTCGGGCTGAACGGGGGGTTCGTGCACACAGC
CCAGCTTGGAGCGAACGACCTACACCGAACTGAGATACCTACAGCGTGAGCTATGAGAAAGCGCCACGCT
TCCCGAAGGGAGAAAGGCGGACAGGTATCCGGTAAGCGGCAGGGTCGGAACAGGAGAGCGCACGAGGGAG
CTTCCAGGGGGAAACGCCTGGTATCTTTATAGTCCTGTCGGGTTTCGCCACCTCTGACTTGAGCGTCGAT
TTTTGTGATGCTCGTCAGGGGGGCGGAGCCTATGGAAAAACGCCAGCAACGCGGCCTTTTTACGGTTCCT
GGCCTTTTGCTGGCCTTTTGCTCACATGTCCTGCAGGCAGCTGCGCGCTCGCTCGCTCACTGAGGCCGCC
CGGGCAAAGCCCGGGCGTCGGGCGACCTTTGGTCGCCCGGCCTCAGTGAGCGAGCGAGCGCGCAGAGAGG
GAGTGGCCAACTCCATCACTAGGGGTTCCTGCGGCCGCACGCGTGATATCAAACTGCCTGTTTGGGCTTC
TCATTTCTTACCTCCCCTTCCCTCTCCCACCTGCTACTGGGTGCATCTCTGCTCCCCCCTTCCCCAGCAG
ATGGTTACCTTTGGGCTGTTGCTTTCTTGTCACCATCTGAGTTCTCAGACGCTGGAAAGCCATGTTCTCG
GCTCTGTGAATGACAATGCTGACTGGAGTGCTGCCCCTCTGTAAAGGGCTGGGTGTGGATGGTCACAAGC
CCCTCACATGCCTCAGCCAAGAGGAAGTAGTACAGGGGTCAGCCCAGAGGTCCAGGGGAAAGGAGTGGAA
ACCGATTTCCCCACCAAGGGAGGGGCCTGTACCTCAGCTGTTCCCATAGCTACTTGCCACAACTGCCAAG
CAAGTTTCGCTGAGTTTGACACATGGATCCCTGTGGATCAACTGCCCTAGGACTCCGTTTGCACCCATGT
GACACTGTTGACTTTGCCCTGACGAAGCAGGGCCAACAGTCCCCTAACTTAATTACAAAAACTAATGACT
AAGAGAGAGGTGGCTAGAGCTGAGGCCCCTGAGTCAGGCTGTGGGTGGGATCATCTCCAGTACAGGAAGT
GAGACTTTCATTTCCTCCTTTCCAAGAGAGGGCTGAGGGAGCAGGGTTGAGCAACTGGTGCAGACAGCCT
AGCTGGACTTTGGGTGAGGCGGTTCAGCCATATCGTCGACGCCACCATGGCCAACTTCACACCTGTCAAT
GGCAGCTCGGGCAATCAGTCCGTGCGCCTGGTCACGTCATCATCCCACAATCGCTATGAGACGGTGGAAA
TGGTCTTCATTGCCACAGTGACAGGCTCCCTGAGCCTGGTGACTGTCGTGGGCAACATCCTGGTGATGCT
GTCCATCAAGGTCAACAGGCAGCTGCAGACAGTCAACAACTACTTCCTCTTCAGCCTGGCGTGTGCTGAT
CTCATCATAGGCGCCTTCTCCATGAACCTCTACACCGTGTACATCATCAAGGGCTACTGGCCCCTGGGCG
CCGTGGTCTGCGACCTGTGGCTGGCCCTGGACTGCGTGGTGAGCAACGCCTCCGTCATGAACCTTCTCAT
CATCAGCTTTGACCGCTACTTCTGCGTCACCAAGCCTCTCACCTACCCTGCCCGGCGCACCACCAAGATG
GCAGGCCTCATGATTGCTGCTGCCTGGGTACTGTCCTTCGTGCTCTGGGCGCCTGCCATCTTGTTCTGGC
AGTTTGTGGTGGGTAAGCGGACGGTGCCCGACAACCAGTGCTTCATCCAGTTCCTGTCCAACCCAGCAGT
GACCTTTGGCACAGCCATTGCTGGCTTCTACCTGCCTGTGGTCATCATGACGGTGCTGTACATCCACATC
TCCCTGGCCAGTCGCAGCCGAGTCCACAAGCACCGGCCCGAGGGCCCGAAGGAGAAGAAAGCCAAGACGC
TGGCCTTCCTCAAGAGCCCACTAATGAAGCAGAGCGTCAAGAAGCCCCCGCCCGGGGAGGCCGCCCGGGA
GGAGCTGCGCAATGGCAAGCTGGAGGAGGCCCCCCCGCCAGCGCTGCCACCGCCACCGCGCCCCGTGGCT
GATAAGGACACTTCCAATGAGTCCAGCTCAGGCAGTGCCACCCAGAACACCAAGGAACGCCCAGCCACAG
AGCTGTCCACCACAGAGGCCACCACGCCCGCCATGCCCGCCCCTCCCCTGCAGCCGCGGGCCCTCAACCC
AGCCTCCAGATGGTCCAAGATCCAGATTGTGACGAAGCAGACAGGCAATGAGTGTGTGACAGCCATTGAG
ATTGTGCCTGCCACGCCGGCTGGCATGCGCCCTGCGGCCAACGTGGCCCGCAAGTTCGCCAGCATCGCTC
GCAACCAGGTGCGCAAGAAGCGGCAGATGGCGGCCCGGGAGCGCAAAGTGACACGAACGATCTTTGCCAT
TCTGCTGGCCTTCATCCTCACCTGGACGCCCTACAACGTCATGGTCCTGGTGAACACCTTCTGCCAGAGC
TGCATCCCTGACACGGTGTGGTCCATTGGCTACTGGCTCTGCTACGTCAACAGCACCATCAACCCTGCCT
GCTATGCTCTGTGCAACGCCACCTTTAAAAAGACCTTCCGGCACCTGCTGCTGTGCCAGTATCGGAACAT
CGGCACTGCCAGGCGGGATCCACCGGTCGCCACCATGGTGAGCAAGGGCGAGGAGGATAACATGGCCATC
ATCAAGGAGTTCATGCGCTTCAAGGTGCACATGGAGGGCTCCGTGAACGGCCACGAGTTCGAGATCGAGG
GCGAGGGCGAGGGCCGCCCCTACGAGGGCACCCAGACCGCCAAGCTGAAGGTGACCAAGGGTGGCCCCCT
GCCCTTCGCCTGGGACATCCTGTCCCCTCAGTTCATGTACGGCTCCAAGGCCTACGTGAAGCACCCCGCC
GACATCCCCGACTACTTGAAGCTGTCCTTCCCCGAGGGCTTCAAGTGGGAGCGCGTGATGAACTTCGAGG
ACGGCGGCGTGGTGACCGTGACCCAGGACTCCTCCCTGCAGGACGGCGAGTTCATCTACAAGGTGAAGCT
GCGCGGCACCAACTTCCCCTCCGACGGCCCCGTAATGCAGAAGAAGACCATGGGCTGGGAGGCCTCCTCC
GAGCGGATGTACCCCGAGGACGGCGCCCTGAAGGGCGAGATCAAGCAGAGGCTGAAGCTGAAGGACGGCG
GCCACTACGACGCTGAGGTCAAGACCACCTACAAGGCCAAGAAGCCCGTGCAGCTGCCCGGCGCCTACAA
CGTCAACATCAAGTTGGACATCACCTCCCACAACGAGGACTACACCATCGTGGAACAGTACGAACGCGCC
GAGGGCCGCCACTCCACCGGCGGCATGGACGAGCTGTACAAGTAAGAATTCGATATCAAGCTTATCGATA
ATCAACCTCTGGATTACAAAATTTGTGAAAGATTGACTGGTATTCTTAACTATGTTGCTCCTTTTACGCT
ATGTGGATACGCTGCTTTAATGCCTTTGTATCATGCTATTGCTTCCCGTATGGCTTTCATTTTCTCCTCC
TTGTATAAATCCTGGTTGCTGTCTCTTTATGAGGAGTTGTGGCCCGTTGTCAGGCAACGTGGCGTGGTGT
GCACTGTGTTTGCTGACGCAACCCCCACTGGTTGGGGCATTGCCACCACCTGTCAGCTCCTTTCCGGGAC
TTTCGCTTTCCCCCTCCCTATTGCCACGGCGGAACTCATCGCCGCCTGCCTTGCCCGCTGCTGGACAGGG
GCTCGGCTGTTGGGCACTGACAATTCCGTGGTGTTGTCGGGGAAATCATCGTCCTTTCCTTGGCTGCTCG
CCTATGTTGCCACCTGGATTCTGCGCGGGACGTCCTTCTGCTACGTCCCTTCGGCCCTCAATCCAGCGGA
CCTTCCTTCCCGCGGCCTGCTGCCGGCTCTGCGGCCTCTTCCGCGTCTTCGCCTTCGCCCTCAGACGAGT
CGGATCTCCCTTTGGGCCGCCTCCCCGCATCGATACCGAGCGCTGCTCGAGAGATCTACGGGTGGCATCC
CTGTGACCCCTCCCCAGTGCCTCTCCTGGCCCTGGAAGTTGCCACTCCAGTGCCCACCAGCCTTGTCCTA
ATAAAATTAAGTTGCATCATTTTGTCTGACTAGGTGTCCTTCTATAATATTATGGGGTGGAGGGGGGTGG
TATGGAGCAAGGGGCAAGTTGGGAAGACAACCTGTAGGGCCTGCGGGGTCTATTGGGAACCAAGCTGGAG
TGCAGTGGCACAATCTTGGCTCACTGCAATCTCCGCCTCCTGGGTTCAAGCGATTCTCCTGCCTCAGCCT
CCCGAGTTGTTGGGATTCCAGGCATGCATGACCAGGCTCAGCTAATTTTTGTTTTTTTGGTAGAGACGGG
GTTTCACCATATTGGCCAGGCTGGTCTCCAACTCCTAATCTCAGGTGATCTACCCACCTTGGCCTCCCAA
ATTGCTGGGATTACAGGCGTGAACCACTGCTCCCTTCCCTGTCCTTCTGATTTTGTAGGTAACCACGTGC
GGACCGAGCGGCCGCAGGAACCCCTAGTGATGGAGTTGGCCACTCCCTCTCTGCGCGCTCGCTCGCTCAC
TGAGGCCGGGCGACCAAAGGTCGCCCGACGCCCGGGCTTTGCCCGGGCGGCCTCAGTGAGCGAGCGAGCG
CGCAGCTGCCTGCAGGGGCGCCTGATGCGGTATTTTCTCCTTACGCATCTGTGCGGTATTTCACACCGCA
TA
[142 nt withheld, positions 5883-6024]
C
[141 nt withheld, positions 6026-6166]
CCTTTGACGTTGGAGTCCACGTTCTTT
[37 nt withheld, positions 6194-6230]
ACCCTATCTCGGGCTATTCTTTTGATTTATAAGGGATTTTGCCGATTTCGGCCTATTGGTTAAAAAATGA
GCTGATTTAACAAAAATTTAACGCGAATTTTAACAAAATATTAACGTTTACAATTTTATGGTGCACTCTC
AGTACAATCTGCTCTGATGCCGCATAGTTAAGCCAGCCCCGACACCCGCCAACACCCGCTGACGCGCCCT
GACGGGCTTGTCTGCTCCCGGCATCCGCTTACAGACAAGCTGTGACCGTCTCCGGGAGCTGCATGTGTCA
GAGGTTTTCACCGTCATCACCGAAACGCGCGAGACGAAAGGGCCTCGTGATACGCCTATTTTTATAGGTT
AATGTCATGATAATAATGGTTTCTTAGACGTCAGGTGGCACTTTTCGGGGAAATGTGCGCGGAACCCCTA
TTTGTTTATTTTTCTAAATACATTCAAATATGTATCCGCTCATGAGACAATAACCCTGATAAATGCTTCA
ATAATATTGAAAAAGGAAGAGTATGAGTATTCAACATTTCCGTGTCGCCCTTATTCCCTTTTTTGCGGCA
TTTTGCCTTCCTGTTTTTGCTCACCCAGAAACGCTGGTGAAAGTAAAAGATGCTGAAGATCAGTTGGGTG
CACGAGTGGGTTACATCGAACTGGATCTCAACAGCGGTAAGATCCTTGAGAGTTTTCGCCCCGA
Features (pLannotate 1.2.2; 14 found; start..end, strand, type, name):
    850..1438    +  rep_origin     ori: high-copy-number ColE1/pMB1/pBR322/pUC origin of replication
   1500..1640    -  repeat_region  AAV2 ITR: inverted terminal repeat of adeno-associated virus serotype 2 inverted
   2357..3793    +  CDS            CHRM4: ACM4_HUMAN - Experimental evidence at protein level: Swiss-Prot protein existence level 1. The muscarinic acetylcholine receptor mediates various cellular responses, including inhibition of adenylate cyclase, breakdown of phosphoinositides and modulation of potassium channels through the action of G proteins. Primary transducing effect is inhibition of adenylate cyclase. From Homo sapiens (Human).
   3815..4522    +  CDS            mCherry: mCherry is a basic (constitutively fluorescent) red fluorescent protein published in 2004, derived from Discosoma sp.. It is reported to be a very rapidly-maturing monomer with low acid sensitivity.
   4526..4550    +  misc_feature   MCS (fragment): pBluescript multiple cloning site
   4550..5138    +  misc_feature   WPRE: woodchuck hepatitis virus posttranscriptional regulatory element
   5170..5646    +  polyA_signal   hGH poly(A) signal: human growth hormone polyadenylation signal
   5686..5826    +  repeat_region  AAV2 ITR: inverted terminal repeat of adeno-associated virus serotype 2 inverted
   5831..5882    -  misc_feature   bom (fragment): basis of mobility region from pBR322
   5901..6281    +  rep_origin     M13 ori (sequence partly withheld): M13 bacteriophage origin of replication; arrow indicates direction of (+) strand synthesis
   6357..6406    -  misc_feature   bom (fragment): basis of mobility region from pBR322
   6508..6543    -  CDS            rop (fragment): Rop protein, which maintains plasmids at low copy number; rop
   6638..6742    +  promoter       AmpR promoter: bla
   6743..679     +  CDS            AmpR (across the origin): β-lactamase; bla; confers resistance to ampicillin, carbenicillin, and related antibiotics
