>Addgene plasmid #75033 | pAAV CD68-hM4D(Gi)-mCherry | addgene full sequence | sequence record 229299 | Addgene NGS Result
GCCCGAGATAGAGT
[37 nt withheld, positions 15-51]
AAAGAACGTGGACTCCAACGTCAAAGG
[141 nt withheld, positions 79-219]
G
[46 nt withheld, positions 221-266]
A
[95 nt withheld, positions 268-362]
TATGCGGTGTGAAATACCGCACAGATGCGTAAGGAGAAAATACCGCATCAGGCGCCCCTGCAGGCAGCTG
CGCGCTCGCTCGCTCACTGAGGCCGCCCGGGCAAAGCCCGGGCGTCGGGCGACCTTTGGTCGCCCGGCCT
CAGTGAGCGAGCGAGCGCGCAGAGAGGGAGTGGCCAACTCCATCACTAGGGGTTCCTGCGGCCGCTCGGT
CCGCACGTGGTTACCTACAAAATCAGAAGGACAGGGAAGGGAGCAGTGGTTCACGCCTGTAATCCCAGCA
ATTTGGGAGGCCAAGGTGGGTAGATCACCTGAGATTAGGAGTTGGAGACCAGCCTGGCCAATATGGTGAA
ACCCCGTCTCTACCAAAAAAACAAAAATTAGCTGAGCCTGGTCATGCATGCCTGGAATCCCAACAACTCG
GGAGGCTGAGGCAGGAGAATCGCTTGAACCCAGGAGGCGGAGATTGCAGTGAGCCAAGATTGTGCCACTG
CACTCCAGCTTGGTTCCCAATAGACCCCGCAGGCCCTACAGGTTGTCTTCCCAACTTGCCCCTTGCTCCA
TACCACCCCCCTCCACCCCATAATATTATAGAAGGACACCTAGTCAGACAAAATGATGCAACTTAATTTT
ATTAGGACAAGGCTGGTGGGCACTGGAGTGGCAACTTCCAGGGCCAGGAGAGGCACTGGGGAGGGGTCAC
AGGGATGCCACCCGTAGATCTCTCGAGCAGCGCTCGGTATCGATGCGGGGAGGCGGCCCAAAGGGAGATC
CGACTCGTCTGAGGGCGAAGGCGAAGACGCGGAAGAGGCCGCAGAGCCGGCAGCAGGCCGCGGGAAGGAA
GGTCCGCTGGATTGAGGGCCGAAGGGACGTAGCAGAAGGACGTCCCGCGCAGAATCCAGGTGGCAACATA
GGCGAGCAGCCAAGGAAAGGACGATGATTTCCCCGACAACACCACGGAATTGTCAGTGCCCAACAGCCGA
GCCCCTGTCCAGCAGCGGGCAAGGCAGGCGGCGATGAGTTCCGCCGTGGCAATAGGGAGGGGGAAAGCGA
AAGTCCCGGAAAGGAGCTGACAGGTGGTGGCAATGCCCCAACCAGTGGGGGTTGCGTCAGCAAACACAGT
GCACACCACGCCACGTTGCCTGACAACGGGCCACAACTCCTCATAAAGAGACAGCAACCAGGATTTATAC
AAGGAGGAGAAAATGAAAGCCATACGGGAAGCAATAGCATGATACAAAGGCATTAAAGCAGCGTATCCAC
ATAGCGTAAAAGGAGCAACATAGTTAAGAATACCAGTCAATCTTTCACAAATTTTGTAATCCAGAGGTTG
ATTATCGATAAGCTTGATATCGAATTCTTACTTGTACAGCTCGTCCATGCCGCCGGTGGAGTGGCGGCCC
TCGGCGCGTTCGTACTGTTCCACGATGGTGTAGTCCTCGTTGTGGGAGGTGATGTCCAACTTGATGTTGA
CGTTGTAGGCGCCGGGCAGCTGCACGGGCTTCTTGGCCTTGTAGGTGGTCTTGACCTCAGCGTCGTAGTG
GCCGCCGTCCTTCAGCTTCAGCCTCTGCTTGATCTCGCCCTTCAGGGCGCCGTCCTCGGGGTACATCCGC
TCGGAGGAGGCCTCCCAGCCCATGGTCTTCTTCTGCATTACGGGGCCGTCGGAGGGGAAGTTGGTGCCGC
GCAGCTTCACCTTGTAGATGAACTCGCCGTCCTGCAGGGAGGAGTCCTGGGTCACGGTCACCACGCCGCC
GTCCTCGAAGTTCATCACGCGCTCCCACTTGAAGCCCTCGGGGAAGGACAGCTTCAAGTAGTCGGGGATG
TCGGCGGGGTGCTTCACGTAGGCCTTGGAGCCGTACATGAACTGAGGGGACAGGATGTCCCAGGCGAAGG
GCAGGGGGCCACCCTTGGTCACCTTCAGCTTGGCGGTCTGGGTGCCCTCGTAGGGGCGGCCCTCGCCCTC
GCCCTCGATCTCGAACTCGTGGCCGTTCACGGAGCCCTCCATGTGCACCTTGAAGCGCATGAACTCCTTG
ATGATGGCCATGTTATCCTCCTCGCCCTTGCTCACCATGGTGGCGACCGGTGGATCCCGCCTGGCAGTGC
CGATGTTCCGATACTGGCACAGCAGCAGGTGCCGGAAGGTCTTTTTAAAGGTGGCGTTGCACAGAGCATA
GCAGGCAGGGTTGATGGTGCTGTTGACGTAGCAGAGCCAGTAGCCAATGGACCACACCGTGTCAGGGATG
CAGCTCTGGCAGAAGGTGTTCACCAGGACCATGACGTTGTAGGGCGTCCAGGTGAGGATGAAGGCCAGCA
GAATGGCAAAGATCGTTCGTGTCACTTTGCGCTCCCGGGCCGCCATCTGCCGCTTCTTGCGCACCTGGTT
GCGAGCGATGCTGGCGAACTTGCGGGCCACGTTGGCCGCAGGGCGCATGCCAGCCGGCGTGGCAGGCACA
ATCTCAATGGCTGTCACACACTCATTGCCTGTCTGCTTCGTCACAATCTGGATCTTGGACCATCTGGAGG
CTGGGTTGAGGGCCCGCGGCTGCAGGGGAGGGGCGGGCATGGCGGGCGTGGTGGCCTCTGTGGTGGACAG
CTCTGTGGCTGGGCGTTCCTTGGTGTTCTGGGTGGCACTGCCTGAGCTGGACTCATTGGAAGTGTCCTTA
TCAGCCACGGGGCGCGGTGGCGGTGGCAGCGCTGGCGGGGGGGCCTCCTCCAGCTTGCCATTGCGCAGCT
CCTCCCGGGCGGCCTCCCCGGGCGGGGGCTTCTTGACGCTCTGCTTCATTAGTGGGCTCTTGAGGAAGGC
CAGCGTCTTGGCTTTCTTCTCCTTCGGGCCCTCGGGCCGGTGCTTGTGGACTCGGCTGCGACTGGCCAGG
GAGATGTGGATGTACAGCACCGTCATGATGACCACAGGCAGGTAGAAGCCAGCAATGGCTGTGCCAAAGG
TCACTGCTGGGTTGGACAGGAACTGGATGAAGCACTGGTTGTCGGGCACCGTCCGCTTACCCACCACAAA
CTGCCAGAACAAGATGGCAGGCGCCCAGAGCACGAAGGACAGTACCCAGGCAGCAGCAATCATGAGGCCT
GCCATCTTGGTGGTGCGCCGGGCAGGGTAGGTGAGAGGCTTGGTGACGCAGAAGTAGCGGTCAAAGCTGA
TGATGAGAAGGTTCATGACGGAGGCGTTGCTCACCACGCAGTCCAGGGCCAGCCACAGGTCGCAGACCAC
GGCGCCCAGGGGCCAGTAGCCCTTGATGATGTACACGGTGTAGAGGTTCATGGAGAAGGCGCCTATGATG
AGATCAGCACACGCCAGGCTGAAGAGGAAGTAGTTGTTGACTGTCTGCAGCTGCCTGTTGACCTTGATGG
ACAGCATCACCAGGATGTTGCCCACGACAGTCACCAGGCTCAGGGAGCCTGTCACTGTGGCAATGAAGAC
CATTTCCACCGTCTCATAGCGATTGTGGGATGATGACGTGACCAGGCGCACGGACTGATTGCCCGAGCTG
CCATTGACAGGTGTGAAGTTGGCCATGGTGGCGTCGACGATATGGCTGAACCGCCTCACCCAAAGTCCAG
CTAGGCTGTCTGCACCAGTTGCTCAACCCTGCTCCCTCAGCCCTCTCTTGGAAAGGAGGAAATGAAAGTC
TCACTTCCTGTACTGGAGATGATCCCACCCACAGCCTGACTCAGGGGCCTCAGCTCTAGCCACCTCTCTC
TTAGTCATTAGTTTTTGTAATTAAGTTAGGGGACTGTTGGCCCTGCTTCGTCAGGGCAAAGTCAACAGTG
TCACATGGGTGCAAACGGAGTCCTAGGGCAGTTGATCCACAGGGATCCATGTGTCAAACTCAGCGAAACT
TGCTTGGCAGTTGTGGCAAGTAGCTATGGGAACAGCTGAGGTACAGGCCCCTCCCTTGGTGGGGAAATCG
GTTTCCACTCCTTTCCCCTGGACCTCTGGGCTGACCCCTGTACTACTTCCTCTTGGCTGAGGCATGTGAG
GGGCTTGTGACCATCCACACCCAGCCCTTTACAGAGGGGCAGCACTCCAGTCAGCATTGTCATTCACAGA
GCCGAGAACATGGCTTTCCAGCGTCTGAGAACTCAGATGGTGACAAGAAAGCAACAGCCCAAAGGTAACC
ATCTGCTGGGGAAGGGGGGAGCAGAGATGCACCCAGTAGCAGGTGGGAGAGGGAAGGGGAGGTAAGAAAT
GAGAAGCCCAAACAGGCAGTTTGATATCACGCGTGCGGCCGCAGGAACCCCTAGTGATGGAGTTGGCCAC
TCCCTCTCTGCGCGCTCGCTCGCTCACTGAGGCCGGGCGACCAAAGGTCGCCCGACGCCCGGGCGGCCTC
AGTGAGCGAGCGAGCGCGCAGCTGCCTGCAGGACATGTGAGCAAAAGGCCAGCAAAAGGCCAGGAACCGT
AAAAAGGCCGCGTTGCTGGCGTTTTTCCATAGGCTCCGCCCCCCTGACGAGCATCACAAAAATCGACGCT
CAAGTCAGAGGTGGCGAAACCCGACAGGACTATAAAGATACCAGGCGTTTCCCCCTGGAAGCTCCCTCGT
GCGCTCTCCTGTTCCGACCCTGCCGCTTACCGGATACCTGTCCGCCTTTCTCCCTTCGGGAAGCGTGGCG
CTTTCTCATAGCTCACGCTGTAGGTATCTCAGTTCGGTGTAGGTCGTTCGCTCCAAGCTGGGCTGTGTGC
ACGAACCCCCCGTTCAGCCCGACCGCTGCGCCTTATCCGGTAACTATCGTCTTGAGTCCAACCCGGTAAG
ACACGACTTATCGCCACTGGCAGCAGCCACTGGTAACAGGATTAGCAGAGCGAGGTATGTAGGCGGTGCT
ACAGAGTTCTTGAAGTGGTGGCCTAACTACGGCTACACTAGAAGAACAGTATTTGGTATCTGCGCTCTGC
TGAAGCCAGTTACCTTCGGAAAAAGAGTTGGTAGCTCTTGATCCGGCAAACAAACCACCGCTGGTAGCGG
TGGTTTTTTTGTTTGCAAGCAGCAGATTACGCGCAGAAAAAAAGGATCTCAAGAAGATCCTTTGATCTTT
TCTACGGGGTCTGACGCTCAGTGGAACGAAAACTCACGTTAAGGGATTTTGGTCATGAGATTATCAAAAA
GGATCTTCACCTAGATCCTTTTAAATTAAAAATGAAGTTTTAAATCAATCTAAAGTATATATGAGTAAAC
TTGGTCTGACAGTTACCAATGCTTAATCAGTGAGGCACCTATCTCAGCGATCTGTCTATTTCGTTCATCC
ATAGTTGCCTGACTCCCCGTCGTGTAGATAACTACGATACGGGAGGGCTTACCATCTGGCCCCAGTGCTG
CAATGATACCGCGAGACCCACGCTCACCGGCTCCAGATTTATCAGCAATAAACCAGCCAGCCGGAAGGGC
CGAGCGCAGAAGTGGTCCTGCAACTTTATCCGCCTCCATCCAGTCTATTAATTGTTGCCGGGAAGCTAGA
GTAAGTAGTTCGCCAGTTAATAGTTTGCGCAACGTTGTTGCCATTGCTACAGGCATCGTGGTGTCACGCT
CGTCGTTTGGTATGGCTTCATTCAGCTCCGGTTCCCAACGATCAAGGCGAGTTACATGATCCCCCATGTT
GTGCAAAAAAGCGGTTAGCTCCTTCGGTCCTCCGATCGTTGTCAGAAGTAAGTTGGCCGCAGTGTTATCA
CTCATGGTTATGGCAGCACTGCATAATTCTCTTACTGTCATGCCATCCGTAAGATGCTTTTCTGTGACTG
GTGAGTACTCAACCAAGTCATTCTGAGAATAGTGTATGCGGCGACCGAGTTGCTCTTGCCCGGCGTCAAT
ACGGGATAATACCGCGCCACATAGCAGAACTTTAAAAGTGCTCATCATTGGAAAACGTTCTTCGGGGCGA
AAACTCTCAAGGATCTTACCGCTGTTGAGATCCAGTTCGATGTAACCCACTCGTGCACCCAACTGATCTT
CAGCATCTTTTACTTTCACCAGCGTTTCTGGGTGAGCAAAAACAGGAAGGCAAAATGCCGCAAAAAAGGG
AATAAGGGCGACACGGAAATGTTGAATACTCATACTCTTCCTTTTTCAATATTATTGAAGCATTTATCAG
GGTTATTGTCTCATGAGCGGATACATATTTGAATGTATTTAGAAAAATAAACAAATAGGGGTTCCGCGCA
CATTTCCCCGAAAAGTGCCACCTGACGTCTAAGAAACCATTATTATCATGACATTAACCTATAAAAATAG
GCGTATCACGAGGCCCTTTCGTCTCGCGCGTTTCGGTGATGACGGTGAAAACCTCTGACACATGCAGCTC
CCGGAGACGGTCACAGCTTGTCTGTAAGCGGATGCCGGGAGCAGACAAGCCCGTCAGGGCGCGTCAGCGG
GTGTTGGCGGGTGTCGGGGCTGGCTTAACTATGCGGCATCAGAGCAGATTGTACTGAGAGTGCACCATAA
AATTGTAAACGTTAATATTTTGTTAAAATTCGCGTTAAATTTTTGTTAAATCAGCTCATTTTTTAACCAA
TAGACCGAAATCGGCAAAATCCCTTATAAATCAAAAGAATA
Features (pLannotate 1.2.2; 15 found; start..end, strand, type, name):
    363..414     +  misc_feature   bom (fragment): basis of mobility region from pBR322
    419..559     -  repeat_region  AAV2 ITR: inverted terminal repeat of adeno-associated virus serotype 2 inverted
    599..1075    -  polyA_signal   hGH poly(A) signal: human growth hormone polyadenylation signal
   1107..1695    -  misc_feature   WPRE: woodchuck hepatitis virus posttranscriptional regulatory element
   1695..1719    -  misc_feature   MCS (fragment): pBluescript multiple cloning site
   1723..2430    -  CDS            mCherry: mCherry is a basic (constitutively fluorescent) red fluorescent protein published in 2004, derived from Discosoma sp.. It is reported to be a very rapidly-maturing monomer with low acid sensitivity.
   2452..3888    -  CDS            CHRM4: ACM4_HUMAN - Experimental evidence at protein level: Swiss-Prot protein existence level 1. The muscarinic acetylcholine receptor mediates various cellular responses, including inhibition of adenylate cyclase, breakdown of phosphoinositides and modulation of potassium channels through the action of G proteins. Primary transducing effect is inhibition of adenylate cyclase. From Homo sapiens (Human).
   4640..4667    -  repeat_region  AAV2 ITR (fragment): inverted terminal repeat of adeno-associated virus serotype 2 inverted
   4696..4723    -  repeat_region  AAV2 ITR (fragment): inverted terminal repeat of adeno-associated virus serotype 2 inverted
   4796..5384    -  rep_origin     ori: high-copy-number ColE1/pMB1/pBR322/pUC origin of replication
   5555..6415    -  CDS            AmpR: β-lactamase; bla; confers resistance to ampicillin, carbenicillin, and related antibiotics
   6416..6520    -  promoter       AmpR promoter: bla
   6615..6650    +  CDS            rop (fragment): Rop protein, which maintains plasmids at low copy number; rop
   6752..6801    +  misc_feature   bom (fragment): basis of mobility region from pBR322
   6802..344     -  rep_origin     f1 ori (across the origin) (sequence partly withheld): f1 bacteriophage origin of replication; arrow indicates direction of (+) strand synthesis
