[The description below was written by a language model from this plasmid's Addgene catalogue record and pLannotate feature annotations shown in this document.]
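Description:
pAAV CD68-hM4D(Gi)-mCherry is an adeno-associated virus transfer plasmid for mammalian expression of the inhibitory chemogenetic receptor hM4D(Gi) under the CD68 promoter. It is maintained in bacteria as a high-copy plasmid through a ColE1/pUC-type origin with ampicillin selection (β-lactamase driven by its own promoter). It also carries an f1/M13 phage origin and small remnants of pBR322 bom and rop sequences. The catalogue lists a total size of about 7.1 kb, whereas the two sequence records are both roughly 6.9 kb.

The payload sits between AAV2 inverted terminal repeats, the cis elements needed for replication and packaging of the cassette into AAV particles. The coding region is annotated as human muscarinic M4 receptor (CHRM4), consistent with hM4D(Gi) being an engineered, Gi-coupled designer receptor derived from that protein. It is followed closely by mCherry, and the construct name indicates a receptor-mCherry fusion that lets expressing cells be identified by red fluorescence. Downstream lie a WPRE, which enhances transcript stability and expression, and the human growth hormone polyadenylation signal. The CD68 promoter is not annotated by the feature tool, but an unannotated stretch of roughly 700 bp between the upstream ITR and the receptor coding sequence is where it would be expected. In the depositor sequence both ITRs are called as full length, while the repository's sequencing result detects only fragments of the promoter-side ITR. This may reflect the difficulty of sequencing these repeats or some ITR instability.

CD68 is a macrophage and microglia lineage marker, so the construct is suited to chemogenetic Gi signalling in such cells. The associated publication concerns spinal inflammasome activation in a rat neuropathic pain model. The plasmid was produced under a programme generating tools for druggable protein families, and AAV1 and AAV9 viral preparations are referenced.
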