Addgene plasmid #75033: pAAV CD68-hM4D(Gi)-mCherry
Purpose: Expression of hM4D(Gi) using the CD68 promoter.
Depositing lab: Bryan Roth. Publication: Morphine paradoxically prolongs neuropathic pain in rats by amplifying spinal NLRP3 inflammasome activation. Grace PM, Strand KA, Galer EL, Urban DJ, Wang X, Baratta MV, Fabisiak TJ, Anderson ND, Cheng K, Greene LI, Berkelhammer D, Zhang Y, Ellis AL, Yin HH, Campeau S, Rice KC, Roth BL, Maier SF, Watkins LR. Proc Natl Acad Sci U S A. 2016 Jun 14;113(24):E3441-50. doi: 10.1073/pnas.1602070113. Epub 2016 May 31. PubMed 27247388.
Backbone
  Vector backbone: AAV
  Backbone size w/o insert (bp): 4023
  Total vector size (bp): 7070
  Vector type: Mammalian Expression, AAV
Growth in bacteria
  Bacterial resistance: Ampicillin, 100 μg/mL
  Growth temperature: 37°C
  Growth strain: NEB Stable
  Copy number: High Copy
Gene/Insert
  Gene/Insert name: hM4D(Gi)-mCherry
  Species: Synthetic
  Insert size (bp): 2496
  Promoter: CD68
  Cloning method: Restriction Enzyme; 5′ cloning site unknown (unknown if destroyed); 3′ cloning site unknown (unknown if destroyed)
  Sequencing primers: 5′ gtcatcatcccacaatcgctatgaga; 3′ caacgggccacaactcctc
Terms and licenses: Academic/Nonprofit Terms; Industry Terms: Not Available to Industry
Depositor comments: These plasmids were generated as part of the Illuminating the Druggable Genome (IDG) program sponsored by the NIH Common Fund. The goal of this program is to identify, gather, and distribute information and resources for proteins that currently are not well-studied yet belong to commonly drug-targeted protein families: protein kinases, non-olfactory G-protein coupled receptors (GPCRs), and ion channels. The IDG program is designed to develop fundamental research tools for understudied proteins, elucidate their function, and disseminate the IDG-related resources and data to the greater scientific community.
How to cite: pAAV CD68-hM4D(Gi)-mCherry was a gift from Bryan Roth (Addgene plasmid # 75033 ; http://n2t.net/addgene:75033 ; RRID:Addgene_75033) For viral preps, please replace (Addgene plasmid # 75033) in the above sentence with: (Addgene viral prep # 75033-AAV1) or (Addgene viral prep # 75033-AAV9)
