>Addgene plasmid #75033 | pAAV CD68-hM4D(Gi)-mCherry | addgene partial sequence | sequence record 160965 | pBR322ori-F 5'-GGGAAACGCCTGGTATCTTT-3'
CTGACTTGAGCGTCGATTTTTGTGATGCTCGTCAGGGGGGCGGAGCCTATGGAAAAACGCCAGCAACGCG
GCCTTTTTACGGTTCCTGGCCTTTTGCTGGCCTTTTGCTCACATGTCCTGCAGGCAGCTGCGCGCTCGCT
CGCTCACTGAGGCCGCCCGGGCGTCGGGCGACCTTTGGTCGCCCGGCCTCAGTGAGCGAGCGAGCGCGCA
GAGAGGGAGTGGCCAACTCCATCACTAGGGGTTCCTGCGGCCGCACGCGTGATATCAAACTGCCTGTTTG
GGCTTCTCATTTCTTACCTCCCCTTCCCTCTCCCACCTGCTACTGGGTGCATCTCTGCTCCCCCCTTCCC
CAGCAGATGGTTACCTTTGGGCTGTTGCTTTCTTGTCACCATCTGAGTTCTCAGACGCTGGAAAGCCATG
TTCTCGGCTCTGTGAATGACAATGCTGACTGGAGTGCTGCCCCTCTGTAAAGGGCTGGGTGTGGATGGTC
ACAAGCCCCTCACATGCCTCAGCCAAGAGGAAGTAGTACAGGGGTCAGCCCAGAGGTCCAGGGGAAAGGA
GTGGAAACCGATTTCCCCACCAAGGGAGGGGCCTGTACCTCAGCTGTTCCCATAGCTACTTGCCACAACT
GCCAAGCAAGTTTCGCTGAGTTTGACACATGGATCCCTGTGGATCAACTGCCCTAGGACTCCGTTTGCAC
CCATGTGACACTGTTGACTTTGCCCTGACGAAGCAGGGCCAACAGTCCCCTAACTTAATTACAAAAACTA
ATGACTAAGAGAGAGGTGGCTAGAGCTGAGGCCCCTGAGTCAGGCTGTGGGTGGGATCATCTCCAGTACA
GGAAGTGAGACTTTCATTTCCTCCTTTCCAAGAGAGGGCTGAGGGAGCAGGGTTGAGCAACTGGTGCAGA
CAGCCTAGCTGGACTTTGGGTGAGGCGGTTCAGCCATATCGTCGACGCCACC
