>Addgene plasmid #75033 | pAAV CD68-hM4D(Gi)-mCherry | addgene partial sequence | sequence record 161148 | mCherry-R 5'-TTGGTCACCTTCAGCTTGG-3'
TCGCCCTCGATCTCGAACTCGTGGCCGTTCACGGAGCCCTCCATGTGCACCTTGAAGCGCATGAACTCCT
TGATGATGGCCATGTTATCCTCCTCGCCCTTGCTCACCATGGTGGCGACCGGTGGATCCCGCCTGGCAGT
GCCGATGTTCCGATACTGGCACAGCAGCAGGTGCCGGAAGGTCTTTTTAAAGGTGGCGTTGCACAGAGCA
TAGCAGGCAGGGTTGATGGTGCTGTTGACGTAGCAGAGCCAGTAGCCAATGGACCACACCGTGTCAGGGA
TGCAGCTCTGGCAGAAGGTGTTCACCAGGACCATGACGTTGTAGGGCGTCCAGGTGAGGATGAAGGCCAG
CAGAATGGCAAAGATCGTTCGTGTCACTTTGCGCTCCCGGGCCGCCATCTGCCGCTTCTTGCGCACCTGG
TTGCGAGCGATGCTGGCGAACTTGCGGGCCACGTTGGCCGCAGGGCGCATGCCAGCCGGCGTGGCAGGCA
CAATCTCAATGGCTGTCACACACTCATTGCCTGTCTGCTTCGTCACAATCTGGATCTTGGACCATCTGGA
GGCTGGGTTGAGGGCCCGCGGCTGCAGGGGAGGGGCGGGCATGGCGGGCGTGGTGGCCTCTGTGGTGGAC
AGCTCTGTGGCTGGGCGTTCCTTGGTGTTCTGGGTGGCACTGCCTGAGCTGGACTCATTGGAAGTGTCCT
TATCAGCCACGGGGCGCGGTGGCGGTGGCAGCGCTGGCGGGGGGGCCTCCTCCAGCTTGCCATTGCGCAG
CTCCTCCCGGGCGGCCTCCCCGGGCGGGGGCTTCTTGACGCTCTGCTTCATTAGTGGGCTCTTGAGGAAG
GCCAGCGTCTTGGCTTTCTTCTCCTTCGGGCCCTCGGGCCGGTGCTTGTGGACTCGGCTGCGACTGGCCA
GGGAGATGTGGATGTACAGCACCGTCATGATGACCACAGGCAGGTAGAAGCCAGCAATGGCTGTGCCAAA
GGTCACTGCTGGGTTGGACAGGAACTGGATGAAGCACTGGTTGTCGGGCACCGTCCGCTTACCCACCACA
AACTGCCAGA
